>Addgene plasmid #232752 | pIVT-Flp-2A-BleoR | addgene full sequence | sequence record 465496 | Addgene NGS Result
GTTTTGCTATGCTGTATTTTACGCGGAACCCCTATTTGTTTATTTTTCTAAATACATTCAAATATGTATC
CGCTCATGAGACAATAACCCTGATAAATGCTTCAATAATATTGAAAAAGGAAGAGTATGAGTATTCAACA
TTTCCGTGTCGCCCTTATTCCCTTTTTTGCGGCATTTTGCCTTCCTGTTTTTGCTCACCCAGAAACGCTG
GTGAAAGTAAAAGATGCTGAAGATCAGTTGGGTGCACGAGTGGGTTACATCGAACTGGATCTCAACAGCG
GTAAGATCCTTGAGAGTTTTCGCCCCGAAGAACGTTTTCCAATGATGAGCACTTTTAAAGTTCTGCTATG
TGGCGCGGTATTATCCCGTGTTGACGCCGGGCAAGAGCAACTCGGTCGCCGCATACACTATTCTCAGAAT
GACTTGGTTGAGTACTCACCAGTCACAGAAAAGCATCTTACGGATGGCATGACAGTAAGAGAATTATGCA
GTGCTGCCATAACCATGAGTGATAACACTGCGGCCAACTTACTTCTGACAACGATCGGAGGACCGAAGGA
GCTAACCGCTTTTTTGCACAACATGGGGGATCATGTAACTCGCCTTGATCGTTGGGAACCGGAGCTGAAT
GAAGCCATACCAAACGACGAGCGTGACACCACGATGCCTGTAGCAATGGCAACAACGTTGCGCAAACTAT
TAACTGGCGAACTACTTACTCTAGCTTCCCGGCAACAATTAATAGACTGGATGGAGGCGGATAAAGTTGC
AGGACCACTTCTGCGCTCGGCCCTTCCGGCTGGCTGGTTTATTGCTGATAAATCTGGAGCCGGTGAGCGT
GGGTATCGCGGTATCATTGCAGCACTGGGGCCAGATGGTAAGCCCTCCCGTATCGTAGTTATCTACACGA
CGGGGAGTCAGGCAACTATGGATGAACGAAATAGACAGATCGCTGAGATAGGTGCCTCACTGATTAAGCA
TTGGTAACTGTCAGACCAAGTTTACTCATATATACTTTAGATTGATTTAAAACTTCATTTTTAATTTAAA
AGGATCTAGGTGAAGATCCTTTTTGATAATCTCATGACCAAAATCCCTTAACGTGAGTTTTCGTTCCACT
GAGCGTCAGACCCCGTAGAAAAGATCAAAGGATCTTCTTGAGATCCTTTTTTTCTGCGCGTAATCTGCTG
CTTGCAAACAAAAAAACCACCGCTACCAGCGGTGGTTTGTTTGCCGGATCAAGAGCTACCAACTCTTTTT
CCGAAGGTAACTGGCTTCAGCAGAGCGCAGATACCAAATACTGTTCTTCTAGTGTAGCCGTAGTTAGGCC
ACCACTTCAAGAACTCTGTAGCACCGCCTACATACCTCGCTCTGCTAATCCTGTTACCAGTGGCTGCTGC
CAGTGGCGATAAGTCGTGTCTTACCGGGTTGGACTCAAGACGATAGTTACCGGATAAGGCGCAGCGGTCG
GGCTGAACGGGGGGTTCGTGCACACAGCCCAGCTTGGAGCGAACGACCTACACCGAACTGAGATACCTAC
AGCGTGAGCTATGAGAAAGCGCCACGCTTCCCGAAGGGAGAAAGGCGGACAGGTATCCGGTAAGCGGCAG
GGTCGGAACAGGAGAGCGCACGAGGGAGCTTCCAGGGGGAAACGCCTGGTATCTTTATAGTCCTGTCGGG
TTTCGCCACCTCTGACTTGAGCGTCGATTTTTGTGATGCTCGTCAGGGGGGCGGAGCCTATGGAAACTCC
TGGGCAACGTGCTGGTCTGTGTGCTGGCCCATCACTTTGGCAAAGCACGCTACCGGTCACGCGTGCCGCC
ACCATGGCTCCTAAGAAGAAGAGGAAGGTGATGAGCCAGTTCGACATCCTGTGCAAGACCCCCCCCAAGG
TGCTGGTGCGGCAGTTCGTGGAGAGATTCGAGAGGCCCAGCGGCGAGAAGATCGCCAGCTGTGCCGCCGA
GCTGACCTACCTGTGCTGGATGATCACCCACAACGGCACCGCCATCAAGAGGGCCACCTTCATGAGCTAC
AACACCATCATCAGCAACAGCCTGAGCTTCGACATCGTGAACAAGAGCCTGCAGTTCAAGTACAAGACCC
AGAAGGCCACCATCCTGGAGGCCAGCCTGAAGAAGCTGATCCCCGCCTGGGAGTTCACCATCATCCCTTA
CAACGGCCAGAAGCACCAGAGCGACATCACCGACATCGTGTCCAGCCTGCAGCTGCAGTTCGAGAGCAGC
GAGGAGGCCGACAAGGGCAACAGCCACAGCAAGAAGATGCTGAAGGCCCTGCTGTCCGAGGGCGAGAGCA
TCTGGGAGATCACCGAGAAGATCCTGAACAGCTTCGAGTACACCAGCAGGTTCACCAAGACCAAGACCCT
GTACCAGTTCCTGTTCCTGGCCACATTCATCAACTGCGGCAGGTTCAGCGACATCAAGAACGTGGACCCC
AAGAGCTTCAAGCTGGTGCAGAACAAGTACCTGGGCGTGATCATTCAGTGCCTGGTGACCGAGACCAAGA
CAAGCGTGTCCAGGCACATCTACTTTTTCAGCGCCAGAGGCAGGATCGACCCCCTGGTGTACCTGGACGA
GTTCCTGAGGAACAGCGAGCCCGTGCTGAAGAGAGTGAACAGGACCGGCAACAGCAGCAGCAACAAGCAG
GAGTACCAGCTGCTGAAGGACAACCTGGTGCGCAGCTACAACAAGGCCCTGAAGAAGAACGCCCCCTACC
CCATCTTCGCTATCAAGAACGGCCCTAAGAGCCACATCGGCAGGCACCTGATGACCAGCTTTCTGAGCAT
GAAGGGCCTGACCGAGCTGACAAACGTGGTGGGCAACTGGAGCGACAAGAGGGCCTCCGCCGTGGCCAGG
ACCACCTACACCCACCAGATCACCGCCATCCCCGACCACTACTTCGCCCTGGTGTCCAGGTACTACGCCT
ACGACCCCATCAGCAAGGAGATGATCGCCCTGAAGGACGAGACCAACCCCATCGAGGAGTGGCAGCACAT
CGAGCAGCTGAAGGGCAGCGCCGAGGGCAGCATCAGATACCCCGCCTGGAACGGCATCATCAGCCAGGAG
GTGCTGGACTACCTGAGCAGCTACATCAACAGGCGGATCGGAAGCGGAGAAGGTAGAGGTTCTCTCCTCA
CTTGTGGTGATGTTGAAGAAAACCCTGGTCCAGCCAAGTTGACCAGTGCCGTTCCGGTGCTCACCGCGCG
CGACGTCGCCGGAGCGGTCGAGTTCTGGACCGACCGGCTCGGGTTCTCCCGGGACTTCGTGGAGGACGAC
TTCGCCGGTGTGGTCCGGGACGACGTGACCCTGTTCATCAGCGCGGTCCAGGACCAGGTGGTGCCGGACA
ACACCCTGGCCTGGGTGTGGGTGCGCGGCCTGGACGAGCTGTACGCCGAGTGGTCGGAGGTCGTGTCCAC
GAACTTCCGGGACGCCTCCGGGCCGGCCATGACCGAGATCGGCGAGCAGCCGTGGGGGCGGGAGTTCGCC
CTGCGCGACCCGGCCGGCAACTGCGTGCACTTCGTGGCCGAGGAGCAGGACTAAGCGGCCGCACTCCTCA
GGTCTCGAGCTCAAGCTTCGAATTCACCCCACCAGTGCAGGCTGCCTATCAGAAAGTGGTGGCTGGTGTG
GCTAATGCCCTGGCCCACAAGTATCACTAAGCTCGCTTTCTTGCTGTCCAATTTCTATTAAAGGTTCCTT
TGTTCCCTAAGTCCAACTACTAAACTGGGGGATATTATGAAGGGCCTTGAGCATCTGGATTCTGCCTAAT
AAAAAACATTTATTTTCATTGCAATGATGTATTTAAATTATTTCTGAATATTTTACTAAAAAGGGAATGT
GGGAGGTCAGTGCATTTAAAACATAAAGAAATGAAGAGCTAGTTCAAACCTTGGGAAAATACACTATATC
TTAAACTCCATGAAAGAAGGTGAGGCTGCAAACAGCTAATGCACATTGGCAACAGCCCCTGATGCCTATG
CCTTATTCATCCCTCAGAAAAGGATTCAAGTAGAGGCTTTATTTGGAGGTTAAA
Features (pLannotate 1.2.2; 7 found; start..end, strand, type, name):
     22..126     +  promoter       AmpR promoter: bla
    127..987     +  CDS            AmpR: β-lactamase; bla; confers resistance to ampicillin, carbenicillin, and related antibiotics
   1158..1746    +  rep_origin     ori: high-copy-number ColE1/pMB1/pBR322/pUC origin of replication
   1824..3119    +  CDS            FLPo: nuclear-targeted site-specific recombinase FLPo is a mouse codon-optimized fusion between the SV40 nuclear localization signal and a thermostable version of the Saccharomyces cerevisiae site-specific recombinase FLP. Recombination occurs at FRT sequences.
   3183..3552    +  CDS            BleoR (fragment): antibiotic-binding protein; Sh ble from Streptoalloteichus hindustanus; confers resistance to bleomycin, phleomycin, and Zeocin™
   3590..3667    +  CDS            HBB (fragment): HBB_PONPY - Experimental evidence at transcript level: Swiss-Prot protein existence level 2. Involved in oxygen transport from the lung to the various peripheral tissues. From Pongo pygmaeus (Bornean orangutan).
   3671..21      +  polyA_signal   β-globin poly(A) (across the origin): human β-globin polyadenylation signal
