[The description below was written by a language model from this plasmid's Addgene catalogue record and pLannotate feature annotations shown in this document.]
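Description:
pIVT-Flp-2A-BleoR is a 4,044 bp pUC19-derived plasmid that serves as a template for in vitro transcription rather than as an expression vector in its own right. It is propagated in E. coli through the high-copy ColE1/pUC origin and selected with ampicillin via the bla gene and its native promoter.

The payload is a single bicistronic open reading frame. It begins with FLPo, a codon-optimized, thermostable Flp recombinase fused to an SV40 nuclear localization signal that catalyses recombination at FRT sites. This is followed by the Sh ble gene (BleoR), which confers resistance to Zeocin, bleomycin and phleomycin. As the name indicates, a 2A self-cleaving peptide sequence links the two. It is not annotated separately, but it presumably occupies the short gap between the two coding sequences and allows both proteins to be made from one transcript. The cassette is flanked by 5′ and 3′ β-globin UTR sequences chosen for effective modified-mRNA expression in human induced pluripotent stem cells. The annotation tool picks up the 3′ region as an HBB fragment and a β-globin poly(A) signal, and the 5′ UTR is not annotated.

The plasmid carries no annotated T7 promoter or encoded poly(A) tail. According to the depositor, both are added by PCR. The forward primer appends a T7 promoter compatible with AG CleanCap capping and anneals to the 5′ UTR, while the reverse primer anneals to the 3′ UTR and supplies a long poly(T) tract that templates the tail. The resulting linear amplicon is transcribed into modRNA for transient Flp delivery, with the option of Zeocin enrichment of transfected cells. The associated work is a platform for single-copy integration of DNA payloads into human iPSCs.
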