Addgene plasmid #232752: pIVT-Flp-2A-BleoR
Purpose: IVT template for making bicistronic modRNA encoding Flippase and Zeocin resistance gene
Depositing lab: Kate Galloway. Depositing organization: Massachusetts Institute of Technology. Publication: STRAIGHT-IN Dual: a platform for dual, single-copy integrations of DNA payloads and gene circuits into human induced pluripotent stem cells. Blanch-Asensio A, Ploessl DS, Wang NB, Mummery CL, Galloway KE, Davis RP. bioRxiv [Preprint]. 2024 Oct 17:2024.10.17.616637. doi: 10.1101/2024.10.17.616637. PubMed 39464154.
Backbone
  Vector backbone: pUC19
  Backbone size w/o insert (bp): 1725
  Total vector size (bp): 4044
  Vector type: in vitro transcription
Growth in bacteria
  Bacterial resistance: Ampicillin, 100 μg/mL
  Growth temperature: 37°C
  Growth strain: NEB Stable
  Copy number: Unknown
Gene/Insert 1
  Gene/Insert name: FlpO
  Species: Synthetic
  Insert size (bp): 1296
  Cloning method: Gibson Cloning
  Sequencing primers: 5′ GGGAAACGCCTGGTATCTTT
Gene/Insert 2
  Gene/Insert name: BleoR
  Species: Synthetic
  Insert size (bp): 372
  Cloning method: Gibson Cloning
  Sequencing primers: 5′ gaggtgctggactacctgag
Terms and licenses: Academic/Nonprofit Terms; Industry Terms: Not Available to Industry
Depositor comments: PCR template for generating linear template for in vitro transcription. 5' and 3' beta globin UTR sequences were based on previous literature for effective modRNA expression in hiPSCs: 10.1016/j.crmeth.2022.100290 The primers used for generating PCR template also came from this work, and are as follows: FWD: 5’- AGCTATAATACGACTCACTATAAGctcctgggcaacgtgctg-3’, which encodes the T7 promoter compatible with AG CleanCap reagent (upper-case bases) and binds to the 5’ UTR (lower-case bases) REV: 5’-poly(T)116-GCAATGAAAATAAATGTTTTTTATTAGGCAGAAT-3’}, which encodes the poly(A) tail and binds to the 3’-UTR.
How to cite: pIVT-Flp-2A-BleoR was a gift from Kate Galloway (Addgene plasmid # 232752 ; http://n2t.net/addgene:232752 ; RRID:Addgene_232752)
